>Addgene plasmid #203073 | Salsa-BC232-P3D4 | addgene full sequence | sequence record 422948 | Addgene NGS Result
AGCGCCCAATACGCAAACCGCCTCTCCCCGCGCGTTGGCCGATTCATTAATGCAGTCGAGGGATCTCCAT
AAGAGAAGAGGGACAGCTATGACTGGGAGTAGTCAGGAGAGGAGGAAAAATCTGGCTAGTAAAACATGTA
AGGAAAATTTTAGGGATGTTAAAGAAAAAAATAACACAAAACAAAATATAAAAAAAAATCTAACCTCAAG
TCAAGGCTTTTCTATGGAATAAGGAATGGACAGCAGGGGGCTGTTTCATATACTGATGACCTCTTTATAG
CCAACCTTTGTTCATGGCAGCCAGCATATGGGCATATGTTGCCAAACTCTAAACCAAATACTCATTCTGA
TGTTTTAAATGATTTGCCCTCCCATATGTCCTTCCGAGTGAGAGACACAAAAAATTCCAACACACTATTG
CAATGAAAATAAATTTCCTTTATTAGCCAGAAGTCAGATGCTCAAGGGGCTTCATGATGTCCCCATAATT
TTTGGCAGAGGGAAAAAGATCGATCTCAGTGGTATTTGTGAGCCAGGGCATTGGCCACACCAGCCACCAC
CTTCTGATAGGCAGCCTGCACCTGAGGAGTGAATTCTTTGCCAAAATGATGAGACAGCACAACAACCAGC
ACGTTGCCCAGGAGCTGTAGGAAAGAGAAGAAGGCATGAACATGGTTAGCAGAGGGGCCCGGTTTGGACT
CAGAGTATTTTATCCTCATCTCAAACAGTGTATATCATTGTAACCATAAAGAGAAAGGCAGGATGATGAC
CAGGGTGTAGTTGTTTCTACCAATAAGAATATTTCCACGCCAGCCAGAATTTATATGCAGAAATATTCTA
CCTTATCATTTAATTATAACAATTGTTCTCTAAAACTGTGCTGAAGTACAATATAATATACCCTGATTGC
CTTGAAAAAAAAGTGATTAGAGAAAGTACTTACAATCTGACAAATAAACAAAAGTGAATTTAAAAATTCG
TTACAAATGCAAGCTAAAGTTTAACGAAAAAGTTACAGAAAATGAAAAGAAAATAAGAGGAGACAATGGT
TGTCAACAGAGTAGAAAGTGAAAGAAACAAAATTATCATGAGGGTCCATGGTGATACAAGGGACATCTTC
CCATTCTAAACAACACCCTGAAAACTTTGCCCCCTCCATATAACATGAATTTTACAATAGCGAAAAAGAA
AGAACAATCAAGGGTCCCCAAACTCACCCTGAAGTTCTCAGCTCTAGAGATATCGTCGAGGCCGCGCTAG
CGTTTAAACTGTCGACCTTAATTAAGAGATCTGCTCGAGGCGCGTCAGCTGACTAGAGGATCCCCGGGTA
CCGAGCTCGAATTCGGGGCCGCGGAGGCTGGATCGGTCCCGGTGTCTTCTATGGAGGTCAAAACAGCGTG
GATGGCGTCTCCAGGCGATCTGACGGTTCACTAAACGAGCTCTGCTTATATAGGCCTCCCACCGTACACG
CCTACCTCGACCCGGGTACCGAGCTCGACTTTCACTTTTCTCTATCACTGATAGGGAGTGGTAAACTCGA
CTTTCACTTTTCTCTATCACTGATAGGGAGTGGTAAACTCGACTTTCACTTTTCTCTATCACTGATAGGG
AGTGGTAAACTCGACTTTCACTTTTCTCTATCACTGATAGGGAGTGGTAAACTCGACTTTCACTTTTCTC
TATCACTGATAGGGAGTGGTAAACTCGACCTATATAAGCAGAGCTCGTTTAGTGAACCGTCAGATCGCCT
GGAGACGCCATCCACGCTGTTTTGACCTCCATAGAAGACACCGGGACCGATCCAGCCTCCGCGGCCCCGA
ATTCCTGCAGCGGCCGCTCTAGAACTAGTGGATCCCCGCGGATGGTGAGCAAGGGCGAGGAGCTGTTCAC
CGGGGTGGTGCCCATCCTGGTCGAGCTGGACGGCGACGTAAACGGCCACAAGTTCAGCGTGTCCGGCGAG
GGCGAGGGCGATGCCACCTACGGCAAGCTGACCCTGAAGTTCATCTGCACCACCGGCAAGCTGCCCGTGC
CCTGGCCCACCCTCGTGACCACCCTGACCTACGGCGTGCAGTGCTTCAGCCGCTACCCCGACCACATGAA
GCAGCACGACTTCTTCAAGTCCGCCATGCCCGAAGGCTACGTCCAGGAGCGCACCATCTTCTTCAAGGAC
GACGGCAACTACAAGACCCGCGCCGAGGTGAAGTTCGAGGGCGACACCCTGGTGAACCGCATCGAGCTGA
AGGGCATCGACTTCAAGGAGGACGGCAACATCCTGGGGCACAAGCTGGAGTACAACTACAACAGCCACAA
CGTCTATATCATGGCCGACAAGCAGAAGAACGGCATCAAGGTGAACTTCAAGATCCGCCACAACATCGAG
GACGGCAGCGTGCAGCTCGCCGACCACTACCAGCAGAACACCCCCATCGGCGACGGCCCCGTGCTGCTGC
CCGACAACCACTACCTGAGCACCCAGTCCGCCCTGAGCAAAGACCCCAACGAGAAGCGCGATCACATGGT
CCTGCTGGAGTTCGTGACCGCCGCCGGGATCACTCTCGGCATGGACGAGCTGTACAAGTAAGACACGCGC
CGAATTCGATATCAAGCTTGTCGACCTAGTTCTAGAGGATCCAGACATGATAAGATACATTGATGAGTTT
GGACAAACCACAACTAGAATGCAGTGAAAAAAATGCTTTATTTGTGAAATTTGTGATGCTATTGCTTTAT
TTGTAACCATTATAAGCTGCAATAAACAAGTTAACAACAACAATTGCATTCATTTTATGTTTCAGGTTCA
GGGGGAGGTGTGGGAGGTTTTTTAAAGCAAGTAAAACCTCTACAAATGTGGTATGGCTGATTATGATCCT
GCAAGCCTCGTCGTCCTGGCCGGACCACGCTATCTGTGCAAGGTCCCCGGCCCCGGACGCGCGCTCCATG
AGCAGAGCGCCCGCCGCCGAGGCGAAGACTCGGGCGGCGCCCTGCCCGTCCCACCAGGTCAACAGGCGGT
AACCGGCCTCTTCATCGGGAATGCGCGCGACCTTCAGCATCGCCGGCATGTCCCCCTGGCGGACGGGAAG
TATCCAGCTCGACCAAGCTGGCCGCGTCGAGTGAAGACGAAAGGGCCTCGTGATACGCCTATTTTTATAG
GTTAATGTCATGATAATAATGGTTTCTTAGACGTCAGGTGGCACTTTTCGGGGAAATGTGCGCGGAACCC
CTATTTGTTTATTTTTCTAAATACATTCAAATATGTATCCGCTCATGAGACAATAACCCTGATAAATGCT
TCAATAATATTGAAAAAGGAAGAGTATGAGTATTCAACATTTCCGTGTCGCCCTTATTCCCTTTTTTGCG
GCATTTTGCCTTCCTGTTTTTGCTCACCCAGAAACGCTGGTGAAAGTAAAAGATGCTGAAGATCAGTTGG
GTGCACGAGTGGGTTACATCGAACTGGATCTCAACAGCGGTAAGATCCTTGAGAGTTTTCGCCCCGAAGA
ACGTTTTCCAATGATGAGCACTTTTAAAGTTCTGCTATGTGGCGCGGTATTATCCCGTGTTGACGCCGGG
CAAGAGCAACTCGGTCGCCGCATACACTATTCTCAGAATGACTTGGTTGAGTACTCACCAGTCACAGAAA
AGCATCTTACGGATGGCATGACAGTAAGAGAATTATGCAGTGCTGCCATAACCATGAGTGATAACACTGC
GGCCAACTTACTTCTGACAACGATCGGAGGACCGAAGGAGCTAACCGCTTTTTTGCACAACATGGGGGAT
CATGTAACTCGCCTTGATCGTTGGGAACCGGAGCTGAATGAAGCCATACCAAACGACGAGCGTGACACCA
CGATGCCTGTAGCAATGGCAACAACGTTGCGCAAACTATTAACTGGCGAACTACTTACTCTAGCTTCCCG
GCAACAATTAATAGACTGGATGGAGGCGGATAAAGTTGCAGGACCACTTCTGCGCTCGGCCCTTCCGGCT
GGCTGGTTTATTGCTGATAAATCTGGAGCCGGTGAGCGTGGGTCTCGCGGTATCATTGCAGCACTGGGGC
CAGATGGTAAGCCCTCCCGTATCGTAGTTATCTACACGACGGGGAGTCAGGCAACTATGGATGAACGAAA
TAGACAGATCGCTGAGATAGGTGCCTCACTGATTAAGCATTGGTAACTGTCAGACCAAGTTTACTCATAT
ATACTTTAGATTGATTTAAAACTTCATTTTTAATTTAAAAGGATCTAGGTGAAGATCCTTTTTGATAATC
TCATGACCAAAATCCCTTAACGTGAGTTTTCGTTCCACTGAGCGTCAGACCCCGTAGAAAAGATCAAAGG
ATCTTCTTGAGATCCTTTTTTTCTGCGCGTAATCTGCTGCTTGCAAACAAAAAAACCACCGCTACCAGCG
GTGGTTTGTTTGCCGGATCAAGAGCTACCAACTCTTTTTCCGAAGGTAACTGGCTTCAGCAGAGCGCAGA
TACCAAATACTGTTCTTCTAGTGTAGCCGTAGTTAGGCCACCACTTCAAGAACTCTGTAGCACCGCCTAC
ATACCTCGCTCTGCTAATCCTGTTACCAGTGGCTGCTGCCAGTGGCGATAAGTCGTGTCTTACCGGGTTG
GACTCAAGACGATAGTTACCGGATAAGGCGCAGCGGTCGGGCTGAACGGGGGGTTCGTGCACACAGCCCA
GCTTGGAGCGAACGACCTACACCGAACTGAGATACCTACAGCGTGAGCTATGAGAAAGCGCCACGCTTCC
CGAAGGGAGAAAGGCGGACAGGTATCCGGTAAGCGGCAGGGTCGGAACAGGAGAGCGCACGAGGGAGCTT
CCAGGGGGAAACGCCTGGTATCTTTATAGTCCTGTCGGGTTTCGCCACCTCTGACTTGAGCGTCGATTTT
TGTGATGCTCGTCAGGGGGGCGGAGCCTATGGAAAAACGCCAGCAACGCGGCCTTTTTACGGTTCCTGGC
CTTTTGCTGGCCTTTTGCTCACATGTTCTTTCCTGCGTTATCCCCTGATTCTGTGGATAACCGTATTACC
GCCTTTGAGTGAGCTGATACCGCTCGCCGCAGCCGAACGACCGAGCGCAGCGAGTCAGTGAGCGAGGAAG
CGGAAG
Features (pLannotate 1.2.2; 17 found; start..end, strand, type, name):
      2..55      +  CDS            lacI (fragment): lac repressor; lacI; The lac repressor binds to the lac operator to inhibit transcription in E. coli. This inhibition can be relieved by adding lactose or isopropyl-β-D-thiogalactopyranoside (IPTG).
    389..444     -  polyA_signal   β-globin poly(A) signal: rabbit β-globin polyadenylation signal (Gil and Proudfoot, 1987)
    519..641     -  CDS            HBB: HBB_COLGU - Experimental evidence at transcript level: Swiss-Prot protein existence level 2. Involved in oxygen transport from the lung to the various peripheral tissues. From Colobus guereza (Mantled guereza) (Eastern black-and-white colobus monkey).
    645..1217    -  intron         β-globin intron: intron from rabbit β-globin gene
   1313..1344    -  misc_feature   MCS (fragment): pUC18/19 multiple cloning site
   1438..1476    -  promoter       minimal CMV promoter: human cytomegalovirus (CMV) immediate early promoter
   1494..1709    -  protein_bind   tetracycline response element (fragment): contains seven copies of the tetracycline operator tetO tetracycline repressor TetR
   1709..1754    +  promoter       TRE3GV promoter (fragment): 3rd-generation Tet-responsive promoter that can be activated by binding of Tet-On® 3G, optimized for retroviral and lentiviral vectors
   1830..1857    +  misc_feature   MCS (fragment): pBluescript multiple cloning site
   1862..2581    +  CDS            EGFP: the original enhanced GFP (Yang et al., 1996) mammalian codon-optimized
   2592..2614    +  misc_feature   MCS (fragment): pBluescript multiple cloning site
   2628..2762    -  polyA_signal   SV40 poly(A) signal: SV40 polyadenylation signal
   2785..2868    -  CDS            large T antigen (fragment): large T antigen from SV40 (simian virus 40)
   2862..3092    -  CDS            str (fragment): STR_KLEPN - Protein inferred from homology: Swiss-Prot protein existence level 3. The aminoglycoside phosphotransferases achieve inactivation of their antibiotic substrates by phosphorylation. From Klebsiella pneumoniae.
   3211..3315    +  promoter       AmpR promoter: bla
   3316..4176    +  CDS            AmpR: β-lactamase; bla; confers resistance to ampicillin, carbenicillin, and related antibiotics
   4347..4935    +  rep_origin     ori: high-copy-number ColE1/pMB1/pBR322/pUC origin of replication
