[The description below was written by a language model from this plasmid's Addgene catalogue record and pLannotate feature annotations shown in this document.]
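Description:
Salsa-BC232-P3D4 is a 5.1 kb mammalian expression plasmid built on the pCER206 backbone. It is one member of a set of barcoded reporter plasmids made for PRESTO-Salsa, a highly multiplexed screening platform for GPCR bioactivity. It is maintained in E. coli as a high-copy plasmid through a ColE1/pUC-type origin and is selected with ampicillin via the β-lactamase gene and its native promoter. No mammalian selection marker is annotated, which fits transient transfection use. Short fragments annotated as lacI, SV40 large T antigen and an aminoglycoside phosphotransferase appear to be backbone remnants rather than functional genes.

The payload is a synthetic insert of about 730 bp, EGFP/BC232, cloned between BsrGI and HindIII sites and expressed from a Tet Response Element promoter. The feature table shows a central block of tetO repeats flanked by minimal promoter elements pointing in opposite directions, suggesting a bidirectional Tet-responsive arrangement. On the forward strand, a TRE3G-type promoter fragment drives mammalian codon-optimized EGFP, with an SV40 polyadenylation signal annotated downstream, though on the opposite strand. On the reverse strand, a minimal CMV promoter faces a polylinker fragment, a rabbit β-globin intron with partial globin coding sequence, and a β-globin poly(A) signal; no coding insert is annotated in that arm.

The barcode itself is not annotated, but the cloning sites and insert size suggest it lies just after EGFP, probably within the transcribed region. A Tet transactivator supplied in the assay would then induce a transcript whose barcode identifies this reporter, plausibly allowing pooled sequencing-based readout. The record does not state the receptor pairing or how "P3D4" should be read.
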