Addgene plasmid #203073: Salsa-BC232-P3D4
Purpose: Expression of barcoded reporter plasmid for PRESTO-Salsa; EGFP/BC232
Depositing lab: Noah Palm. Depositing organization: Yale University. Publication: Highly multiplexed bioactivity screening reveals human and microbiota metabolome-GPCRome interactions. Chen H, Rosen CE, Gonzalez-Hernandez JA, Song D, Potempa J, Ring AM, Palm NW. Cell. 2023 Jul 6;186(14):3095-3110.e19. doi: 10.1016/j.cell.2023.05.024. Epub 2023 Jun 14. PubMed 37321219.
Backbone
  Vector backbone: pCER206
  Vector type: Mammalian Expression
Growth in bacteria
  Bacterial resistance: Ampicillin, 100 μg/mL
  Growth temperature: 37°C
  Growth strain: DH5alpha
  Copy number: High Copy
Gene/Insert
  Gene/Insert name: EGFP/BC232
  Species: Synthetic
  Insert size (bp): 730
  Promoter: Tet Response Element (TRE)
  Cloning method: Restriction Enzyme; 5′ cloning site BsrGI (not destroyed); 3′ cloning site HindIII (not destroyed)
  Sequencing primers: 5′ Custom primer (GAAGCGCGATCACATGG)
Terms and licenses: Academic/Nonprofit Terms; Industry Terms: Not Available to Industry
How to cite: Salsa-BC232-P3D4 was a gift from Noah Palm (Addgene plasmid # 203073 ; http://n2t.net/addgene:203073 ; RRID:Addgene_203073)
