>Addgene plasmid #203073 | Salsa-BC232-P3D4 | depositor partial sequence | sequence record 393946 | BC232
GACACGCGCC
